>Addgene plasmid #203295 | A*24:02:01 | addgene full sequence | sequence record 399863 | Addgene NGS Result
GACGGATCGGGAGATCTCCCGATCCCCTATGGTGCACTCTCAGTACAATCTGCTCTGATGCCGCATAGTT
AAGCCAGTATCTGCTCCCTGCTTGTGTGTTGGAGGTCGCTGAGTAGTGCGCGAGCAAAATTTAAGCTACA
ACAAGGCAAGGCTTGACCGACAATTGCATGAAGAATCTGCTTAGGGTTAGGCGTTTTGCGCTGCTTCGCG
ATGTACGGGCCAGATATACGCGTTGACATTGATTATTGACTAGTTATTAATAGTAATCAATTACGGGGTC
ATTAGTTCATAGCCCATATATGGAGTTCCGCGTTACATAACTTACGGTAAATGGCCCGCCTGGCTGACCG
CCCAACGACCCCCGCCCATTGACGTCAATAATGACGTATGTTCCCATAGTAACGCCAATAGGGACTTTCC
ATTGACGTCAATGGGTGGAGTATTTACGGTAAACTGCCCACTTGGCAGTACATCAAGTGTATCATATGCC
AAGTACGCCCCCTATTGACGTCAATGACGGTAAATGGCCCGCCTGGCATTATGCCCAGTACATGACCTTA
TGGGACTTTCCTACTTGGCAGTACATCTACGTATTAGTCATCGCTATTACCATGGTGATGCGGTTTTGGC
AGTACATCAATGGGCGTGGATAGCGGTTTGACTCACGGGGATTTCCAAGTCTCCACCCCATTGACGTCAA
TGGGAGTTTGTTTTGGCACCAAAATCAACGGGACTTTCCAAAATGTCGTAACAACTCCGCCCCATTGACG
CAAATGGGCGGTAGGCGTGTACGGTGGGAGGTCTATATAAGCAGAGCTCTCTGGCTAACTAGAGAACCCA
CTGCTTACTGGCTTATCGAAATTAATACGACTCACTATAGGGAGACCCAAGCTGGCTAGCGTTTAAACTT
AAGCTTGGTACCGAGCTCGGATCCGCCACCATGGCCGTCATGGCGCCCCGAACCCTCGTCCTGCTACTCT
CGGGGGCCCTGGCCCTGACCCAGACCTGGGCAGGCTCCCACTCCATGAGGTATTTCTCCACATCCGTGTC
CCGGCCCGGCCGCGGGGAGCCCCGCTTCATCGCCGTGGGCTACGTGGACGACACGCAGTTCGTGCGGTTC
GACAGCGACGCCGCGAGCCAGAGGATGGAGCCGCGGGCGCCGTGGATAGAGCAGGAGGGGCCGGAGTATT
GGGACGAGGAGACAGGGAAAGTGAAGGCCCACTCACAGACTGACCGAGAGAACCTGCGGATCGCGCTCCG
CTACTACAACCAGAGCGAGGCCGGTTCTCACACCCTCCAGATGATGTTTGGCTGCGACGTGGGGTCGGAC
GGGCGCTTCCTCCGCGGGTACCACCAGTACGCCTACGACGGCAAGGATTACATCGCCCTGAAAGAGGACC
TGCGCTCTTGGACCGCGGCGGACATGGCGGCTCAGATCACCAAGCGCAAGTGGGAGGCGGCCCATGTGGC
GGAGCAGCAGAGAGCCTACCTGGAGGGCACGTGCGTGGACGGGCTCCGCAGATACCTGGAGAACGGGAAG
GAGACGCTGCAGCGCACGGACCCCCCCAAGACACATATGACCCACCACCCCATCTCTGACCATGAGGCCA
CTCTGAGATGCTGGGCCCTGGGCTTCTACCCTGCGGAGATCACACTGACCTGGCAGCGGGATGGGGAGGA
CCAGACCCAGGACACGGAGCTTGTGGAGACCAGGCCTGCAGGGGATGGAACCTTCCAGAAGTGGGCAGCT
GTGGTGGTACCTTCTGGAGAGGAGCAGAGATACACCTGCCATGTGCAGCATGAGGGTCTGCCCAAGCCCC
TCACCCTGAGATGGGAGCCATCTTCCCAGCCCACCGTCCCCATCGTGGGCATCATTGCTGGCCTGGTTCT
CCTTGGAGCTGTGATCACTGGAGCTGTGGTCGCTGCTGTGATGTGGAGGAGGAACAGCTCAGATAGAAAA
GGAGGGAGCTACTCTCAGGCTGCAAGCAGTGACAGTGCCCAGGGCTCTGATGTGTCTCTCACAGCTTGTA
AAGTGTGAGAATTCTGCAGATATCCAGCACAGTGGCGGCCGCTCGAGTCTAGAGGGCCCGTTTAAACCCG
CTGATCAGCCTCGACTGTGCCTTCTAGTTGCCAGCCATCTGTTGTTTGCCCCTCCCCCGTGCCTTCCTTG
ACCCTGGAAGGTGCCACTCCCACTGTCCTTTCCTAATAAAATGAGGAAATTGCATCGCATTGTCTGAGTA
GGTGTCATTCTATTCTGGGGGGTGGGGTGGGGCAGGACAGCAAGGGGGAGGATTGGGAAGACAATAGCAG
GCATGCTGGGGATGCGGTGGGCTCTATGGCTTCTGAGGCGGAAAGAACCAGCTGGGGCTCTAGGGGGTAT
CCCC
[124 nt withheld, positions 2385-2508]
C
[91 nt withheld, positions 2510-2600]
A
[49 nt withheld, positions 2602-2650]
CCTTTGACGTTGGAGTCCACGTTCTTT
[37 nt withheld, positions 2678-2714]
ACCCTATCTCGGTCTATTCTTTTGATTTATAAGGGATTTTGCCGATTTCGGCCTATTGGTTAAAAAATGA
GCTGATTTAACAAAAATTTAACGCGAATTAATTCTGTGGAATGTGTGTCAGTTAGGGTGTGGAAAGTCCC
CAGGCTCCCCAGCAGGCAGAAGTATGCAAAGCATGCATCTCAATTAGTCAGCAACCAGGTGTGGAAAGTC
CCCAGGCTCCCCAGCAGGCAGAAGTATGCAAAGCATGCATCTCAATTAGTCAGCAACCATAGTCCCGCCC
CTAACTCCGCCCATCCCGCCCCTAACTCCGCCCAGTTCCGCCCATTCTCCGCCCCATGGCTGACTAATTT
TTTTTATTTATGCAGAGGCCGAGGCCGCCTCTGCCTCTGAGCTATTCCAGAAGTAGTGAGGAGGCTTTTT
TGGAGGCCTAGGCTTTTGCAAAAAGCTCCCGGGAGCTTGTATATCCATTTTCGGATCTGATCAAGAGACA
GGATGAGGATCGTTTCGCATGATTGAACAAGATGGATTGCACGCAGGTTCTCCGGCCGCTTGGGTGGAGA
GGCTATTCGGCTATGACTGGGCACAACAGACAATCGGCTGCTCTGATGCCGCCGTGTTCCGGCTGTCAGC
GCAGGGGCGCCCGGTTCTTTTTGTCAAGACCGACCTGTCCGGTGCCCTGAATGAACTGCAGGACGAGGCA
GCGCGGCTATCGTGGCTGGCCACGACGGGCGTTCCTTGCGCAGCTGTGCTCGACGTTGTCACTGAAGCGG
GAAGGGACTGGCTGCTATTGGGCGAAGTGCCGGGGCAGGATCTCCTGTCATCTCACCTTGCTCCTGCCGA
GAAAGTATCCATCATGGCTGATGCAATGCGGCGGCTGCATACGCTTGATCCGGCTACCTGCCCATTCGAC
CACCAAGCGAAACATCGCATCGAGCGAGCACGTACTCGGATGGAAGCCGGTCTTGTCGATCAGGATGATC
TGGACGAAGAGCATCAGGGGCTCGCGCCAGCCGAACTGTTCGCCAGGCTCAAGGCGCGCATGCCCGACGG
CGAGGATCTCGTCGTGACCCATGGCGATGCCTGCTTGCCGAATATCATGGTGGAAAATGGCCGCTTTTCT
GGATTCATCGACTGTGGCCGGCTGGGTGTGGCGGACCGCTATCAGGACATAGCGTTGGCTACCCGTGATA
TTGCTGAAGAGCTTGGCGGCGAATGGGCTGACCGCTTCCTCGTGCTTTACGGTATCGCCGCTCCCGATTC
GCAGCGCATCGCCTTCTATCGCCTTCTTGACGAGTTCTTCTGAGCGGGACTCTGGGGTTCGAAATGACCG
ACCAAGCGACGCCCAACCTGCCATCACGAGATTTCGATTCCACCGCCGCCTTCTATGAAAGGTTGGGCTT
CGGAATCGTTTTCCGGGACGCCGGCTGGATGATCCTCCAGCGCGGGGATCTCATGCTGGAGTTCTTCGCC
CACCCCAACTTGTTTATTGCAGCTTATAATGGTTACAAATAAAGCAATAGCATCACAAATTTCACAAATA
AAGCATTTTTTTCACTGCATTCTAGTTGTGGTTTGTCCAAACTCATCAATGTATCTTATCATGTCTGTAT
ACCGTCGACCTCTAGCTAGAGCTTGGCGTAATCATGGTCATAGCTGTTTCCTGTGTGAAATTGTTATCCG
CTCACAATTCCACACAACATACGAGCCGGAAGCATAAAGTGTAAAGCCTGGGGTGCCTAATGAGTGAGCT
AACTCACATTAATTGCGTTGCGCTCACTGCCCGCTTTCCAGTCGGGAAACCTGTCGTGCCAGCTGCATTA
ATGAATCGGCCAACGCGCGGGGAGAGGCGGTTTGCGTATTGGGCGCTCTTCCGCTTCCTCGCTCACTGAC
TCGCTGCGCTCGGTCGTTCGGCTGCGGCGAGCGGTATCAGCTCACTCAAAGGCGGTAATACGGTTATCCA
CAGAATCAGGGGATAACGCAGGAAAGAACATGTGAGCAAAAGGCCAGCAAAAGGCCAGGAACCGTAAAAA
GGCCGCGTTGCTGGCGTTTTTCCATAGGCTCCGCCCCCCTGACGAGCATCACAAAAATCGACGCTCAAGT
CAGAGGTGGCGAAACCCGACAGGACTATAAAGATACCAGGCGTTTCCCCCTGGAAGCTCCCTCGTGCGCT
CTCCTGTTCCGACCCTGCCGCTTACCGGATACCTGTCCGCCTTTCTCCCTTCGGGAAGCGTGGCGCTTTC
TCATAGCTCACGCTGTAGGTATCTCAGTTCGGTGTAGGTCGTTCGCTCCAAGCTGGGCTGTGTGCACGAA
CCCCCCGTTCAGCCCGACCGCTGCGCCTTATCCGGTAACTATCGTCTTGAGTCCAACCCGGTAAGACACG
ACTTATCGCCACTGGCAGCAGCCACTGGTAACAGGATTAGCAGAGCGAGGTATGTAGGCGGTGCTACAGA
GTTCTTGAAGTGGTGGCCTAACTACGGCTACACTAGAAGAACAGTATTTGGTATCTGCGCTCTGCTGAAG
CCAGTTACCTTCGGAAAAAGAGTTGGTAGCTCTTGATCCGGCAAACAAACCACCGCTGGTAGCGGTGGTT
TTTTTGTTTGCAAGCAGCAGATTACGCGCAGAAAAAAAGGATCTCAAGAAGATCCTTTGATCTTTTCTAC
GGGGTCTGACGCTCAGTGGAACGAAAACTCACGTTAAGGGATTTTGGTCATGAGATTATCAAAAAGGATC
TTCACCTAGATCCTTTTAAATTAAAAATGAAGTTTTAAATCAATCTAAAGTATATATGAGTAAACTTGGT
CTGACAGTTACCAATGCTTAATCAGTGAGGCACCTATCTCAGCGATCTGTCTATTTCGTTCATCCATAGT
TGCCTGACTCCCCGTCGTGTAGATAACTACGATACGGGAGGGCTTACCATCTGGCCCCAGTGCTGCAATG
ATACCGCGAGACCCACGCTCACCGGCTCCAGATTTATCAGCAATAAACCAGCCAGCCGGAAGGGCCGAGC
GCAGAAGTGGTCCTGCAACTTTATCCGCCTCCATCCAGTCTATTAATTGTTGCCGGGAAGCTAGAGTAAG
TAGTTCGCCAGTTAATAGTTTGCGCAACGTTGTTGCCATTGCTACAGGCATCGTGGTGTCACGCTCGTCG
TTTGGTATGGCTTCATTCAGCTCCGGTTCCCAACGATCAAGGCGAGTTACATGATCCCCCATGTTGTGCA
AAAAAGCGGTTAGCTCCTTCGGTCCTCCGATCGTTGTCAGAAGTAAGTTGGCCGCAGTGTTATCACTCAT
GGTTATGGCAGCACTGCATAATTCTCTTACTGTCATGCCATCCGTAAGATGCTTTTCTGTGACTGGTGAG
TACTCAACCAAGTCATTCTGAGAATAGTGTATGCGGCGACCGAGTTGCTCTTGCCCGGCGTCAATACGGG
ATAATACCGCGCCACATAGCAGAACTTTAAAAGTGCTCATCATTGGAAAACGTTCTTCGGGGCGAAAACT
CTCAAGGATCTTACCGCTGTTGAGATCCAGTTCGATGTAACCCACTCGTGCACCCAACTGATCTTCAGCA
TCTTTTACTTTCACCAGCGTTTCTGGGTGAGCAAAAACAGGAAGGCAAAATGCCGCAAAAAAGGGAATAA
GGGCGACACGGAAATGTTGAATACTCATACTCTTCCTTTTTCAATATTATTGAAGCATTTATCAGGGTTA
TTGTCTCATGAGCGGATACATATTTGAATGTATTTAGAAAAATAAACAAATAGGGGTTCCGCGCACATTT
CCCCGAAAAGTGCCACCTGACGTC
Features (pLannotate 1.2.2; 20 found; start..end, strand, type, name):
     28..80      -  misc_feature   bom (fragment): basis of mobility region from pBR322
    235..614     +  enhancer       CMV enhancer: human cytomegalovirus immediate early enhancer
    615..818     +  promoter       CMV promoter: human cytomegalovirus (CMV) immediate early promoter
    814..847     +  LTR            5' LTR (truncated) (fragment): truncated 5' long terminal repeat (LTR) from HIV-1
    863..881     +  promoter       T7 promoter: promoter for bacteriophage T7 RNA polymerase
    941..2035    +  CDS            HLA-A: HLAA_HUMAN - Also known as HLAA. Experimental evidence at protein level: Swiss-Prot protein existence level 1. Allele A*74:01: Presents immunodominant HIV-1 epitopes derived from gag-pol (GQMVHQAISPR, QIYPGIKVR) and rev (RQIHSISER), carrying an aliphatic residue at position 2 and Arg anchor residue at the C-terminus. May contribute to viral load control in chronic HIV-1 infection. From Homo sapiens (Human).
   2115..2339    +  polyA_signal   bGH poly(A) signal: bovine growth hormone polyadenylation signal
   2343..2364    +  promoter       SV40 promoter (fragment): SV40 enhancer and early promoter
   2385..2813    +  rep_origin     f1 ori (sequence partly withheld): f1 bacteriophage origin of replication; arrow indicates direction of (+) strand synthesis
   2827..3156    +  promoter       SV40 promoter: SV40 enhancer and early promoter
   3223..4014    +  CDS            neo: KKA2_KLEPN - Also known as kan, nptII. Experimental evidence at protein level: Swiss-Prot protein existence level 1. Resistance to kanamycin, neomycin, paromomycin, ribostamycin, butirosin and gentamicin B. From Klebsiella pneumoniae.
   4038..4196    +  CDS            ble (fragment): BLE_KLEPN - Experimental evidence at protein level: Swiss-Prot protein existence level 1. Binding protein with a strong affinity to the bleomycin family of antibiotics. Binds to CL990; an antimitotic-antibiotic compound. From Klebsiella pneumoniae.
   4191..4312    +  polyA_signal   SV40 poly(A) signal: SV40 polyadenylation signal
   4385..4401    -  protein_bind   lac operator: The lac repressor binds to the lac operator to inhibit transcription in E. coli. This inhibition can be relieved by adding lactose or isopropyl-β-D-thiogalactopyranoside (IPTG). lac repressor encoded by lacI
   4409..4439    -  promoter       lac promoter: promoter for the E. coli lac operon
   4454..4475    -  protein_bind   CAP binding site: CAP binding activates transcription in the presence of cAMP. E. coli catabolite activator protein
   4488..4580    -  CDS            lacI (fragment): lac repressor; lacI; The lac repressor binds to the lac operator to inhibit transcription in E. coli. This inhibition can be relieved by adding lactose or isopropyl-β-D-thiogalactopyranoside (IPTG).
   4763..5351    -  rep_origin     ori: high-copy-number ColE1/pMB1/pBR322/pUC origin of replication
   5522..6382    -  CDS            AmpR: β-lactamase; bla; confers resistance to ampicillin, carbenicillin, and related antibiotics
   6383..6487    -  promoter       AmpR promoter: bla
