[The description below was written by a language model from this plasmid's Addgene catalogue record and pLannotate feature annotations shown in this document.]
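Description:
A*24:02:01 is a mammalian expression plasmid built on the pcDNA-3 backbone that carries the human HLA-A class I heavy chain in its A*24:02:01 allelic form, cloned between BamHI and EcoRI sites. In the 6,518-nt sequenced record the HLA-A coding sequence (about 1.1 kb, consistent with a full-length heavy chain) sits downstream of the human cytomegalovirus immediate-early enhancer and promoter and is terminated by the bovine growth hormone polyadenylation signal, an arrangement that gives strong constitutive transcription in transfected mammalian cells. A T7 promoter lies between the CMV promoter and the insert and can be used for in vitro transcription or as a sequencing primer site. No epitope tag or reporter is annotated on the insert. The allele-specific text attached to the automated HLA-A annotation refers to a different allele and reflects only the generic database entry. The short "HIV-1 LTR" fragment call at the CMV promoter boundary is likewise probably a similarity hit rather than a functional element.

For propagation in E. coli the plasmid has a high-copy ColE1/pUC-type origin and a β-lactamase gene conferring ampicillin resistance. An f1 origin allows single-stranded DNA production. A second mammalian cassette, consisting of the SV40 enhancer/early promoter, the neomycin phosphotransferase gene and the SV40 poly(A) signal, allows G418 selection of stably transfected cells. Small lac promoter/operator, lacI, ble and bom fragments are backbone remnants. The stated purpose is overexpression of a single HLA allele, and the associated publication concerns a large HLA class I peptidome dataset for epitope prediction. This fits use in expressing one defined allele in cells to profile the peptides it presents.
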