Addgene plasmid #203295: A*24:02:01
Purpose: Overexpress HLA allele
Depositing lab: Derin Keskin & Catherine Wu. Depositing organization: Dana-Farber Cancer Institute. Publication: A large peptidome dataset improves HLA class I epitope prediction across most of the human population. Sarkizova S, Klaeger S, Le PM, Li LW, Oliveira G, Keshishian H, Hartigan CR, Zhang W, Braun DA, Ligon KL, Bachireddy P, Zervantonakis IK, Rosenbluth JM, Ouspenskaia T, Law T, Justesen S, Stevens J, Lane WJ, Eisenhaure T, Lan Zhang G, Clauser KR, Hacohen N, Carr SA, Wu CJ, Keskin DB. Nat Biotechnol. 2020 Feb;38(2):199-209. doi: 10.1038/s41587-019-0322-9. Epub 2019 Dec 16. PubMed 31844290.
Backbone
  Vector backbone: pcDNA-3
  Vector type: Mammalian Expression
Growth in bacteria
  Bacterial resistance: Ampicillin, 100 μg/mL
  Growth temperature: 37°C
  Growth strain: NEB Stable
  Copy number: High Copy
Gene/Insert
  Gene/Insert name: A*24:02:01
  Species: H. sapiens (human)
  Entrez Gene: HLA-A (a.k.a. HLAA)
  Cloning method: Restriction Enzyme; 5′ cloning site BamHI (unknown if destroyed); 3′ cloning site EcoRI (unknown if destroyed)
  Sequencing primers: 5′ unknown
Terms and licenses: Academic/Nonprofit Terms; Industry Terms: Not Available to Industry
Depositor comments: Shortname from TIGL: K64
How to cite: A*24:02:01 was a gift from Derin Keskin & Catherine Wu (Addgene plasmid # 203295 ; http://n2t.net/addgene:203295 ; RRID:Addgene_203295)
