>Addgene plasmid #203295 | A*24:02:01 | depositor partial sequence | sequence record 394221 | HLA:HLA00050 A*24:02:01:01 1098 bp (K64)
ATGGCCGTCATGGCGCCCCGAACCCTCGTCCTGCTACTCTCGGGGGCCCTGGCCCTGACCCAGACCTGGG
CAGGCTCCCACTCCATGAGGTATTTCTCCACATCCGTGTCCCGGCCCGGCCGCGGGGAGCCCCGCTTCAT
CGCCGTGGGCTACGTGGACGACACGCAGTTCGTGCGGTTCGACAGCGACGCCGCGAGCCAGAGGATGGAG
CCGCGGGCGCCGTGGATAGAGCAGGAGGGGCCGGAGTATTGGGACGAGGAGACAGGGAAAGTGAAGGCCC
ACTCACAGACTGACCGAGAGAACCTGCGGATCGCGCTCCGCTACTACAACCAGAGCGAGGCCGGTTCTCA
CACCCTCCAGATGATGTTTGGCTGCGACGTGGGGTCGGACGGGCGCTTCCTCCGCGGGTACCACCAGTAC
GCCTACGACGGCAAGGATTACATCGCCCTGAAAGAGGACCTGCGCTCTTGGACCGCGGCGGACATGGCGG
CTCAGATCACCAAGCGCAAGTGGGAGGCGGCCCATGTGGCGGAGCAGCAGAGAGCCTACCTGGAGGGCAC
GTGCGTGGACGGGCTCCGCAGATACCTGGAGAACGGGAAGGAGACGCTGCAGCGCACGGACCCCCCCAAG
ACACATATGACCCACCACCCCATCTCTGACCATGAGGCCACTCTGAGATGCTGGGCCCTGGGCTTCTACC
CTGCGGAGATCACACTGACCTGGCAGCGGGATGGGGAGGACCAGACCCAGGACACGGAGCTTGTGGAGAC
CAGGCCTGCAGGGGATGGAACCTTCCAGAAGTGGGCAGCTGTGGTGGTACCTTCTGGAGAGGAGCAGAGA
TACACCTGCCATGTGCAGCATGAGGGTCTGCCCAAGCCCCTCACCCTGAGATGGGAGCCATCTTCCCAGC
CCACCGTCCCCATCGTGGGCATCATTGCTGGCCTGGTTCTCCTTGGAGCTGTGATCACTGGAGCTGTGGT
CGCTGCTGTGATGTGGAGGAGGAACAGCTCAGATAGAAAAGGAGGGAGCTACTCTCAGGCTGCAAGCAGT
GACAGTGCCCAGGGCTCTGATGTGTCTCTCACAGCTTGTAAAGTGTGA
